>Addgene plasmid #87535 | pTALE-STARVP160-A | depositor full sequence | sequence record 170732 | Full Sequence
GACATTGATTATTGACTAGTTATTAATAGTAATCAATTACGGGGTCATTAGTTCATAGCCCATATATGGA
GTTCCGCGTTACATAACTTACGGTAAATGGCCCGCCTGGCTGACCGCCCAACGACCCCCGCCCATTGACG
TCAATAATGACGTATGTTCCCATAGTAACGCCAATAGGGACTTTCCATTGACGTCAATGGGTGGACTATT
TACGGTAAACTGCCCACTTGGCAGTACATCAAGTGTATCATATGCCAAGTACGCCCCCTATTGACGTCAA
TGACGGTAAATGGCCCGCCTGGCATTATGCCCAGTACATGACCTTATGGGACTTTCCTACTTGGCAGTAC
ATCTACGTATTAGTCATCGCTATTACCATGGGTCGAGGTGAGCCCCACGTTCTGCTTCACTCTCCCCATC
TCCCCCCCCTCCCCACCCCCAATTTTGTATTTATTTATTTTTTAATTATTTTGTGCAGCGATGGGGGCGG
GGGGGGGGGGGGCGCGCGCCAGGCGGGGCGGGGCGGGGCGAGGGGCGGGGCGGGGCGAGGCGGAGAGGTG
CGGCGGCAGCCAATCAGAGCGGCGCGCTCCGAAAGTTTCCTTTTATGGCGAGGCGGCGGCGGCGGCGGCC
CTATAAAAAGCGAAGCGCGCGGCGGGCGGGAGTCGCTGCGTTGCCTTCGCCCCGTGCCCCGCTCCGCGCC
GCCTCGCGCCGCCCGCCCCGGCTCTGACTGACCGCGTTACTCCCACAGGTGAGCGGGCGGGACGGCCCTT
CTCCTCCGGGCTGTAATTAGCGCTTGGTTTAATGACGGCTCGTTTCTTTTCTGTGGCTGCGTGAAAGCCT
TAAAGGGCTCCGGGAGGGCCCTTTGTGCGGGGGGGAGCGGCTCGGGGGGTGCGTGCGTGTGTGTGTGCGT
GGGGAGCGCCGCGTGCGGCCCGCGCTGCCCGGCGGCTGTGAGCGCTGCGGGCGCGGCGCGGGGCTTTGTG
CGCTCCGCGTGTGCGCGAGGGGAGCGCGGCCGGGGGCGGTGCCCCGCGGTGCGGGGGGGCTGCGAGGGGA
ACAAAGGCTGCGTGCGGGGTGTGTGCGTGGGGGGGTGAGCAGGGGGTGTGGGCGCGGCGGTCGGGCTGTA
ACCCCCCCCTGCACCCCCCTCCCCGAGTTGCTGAGCACGGCCCGGCTTCGGGTGCGGGGCTCCGTGCGGG
GCGTGGCGCGGGGCTCGCCGTGCCGGGCGGGGGGTGGCGGCAGGTGGGGGTGCCGGGCGGGGCGGGGCCG
CCTCGGGCCGGGGAGGGCTCGGGGGAGGGGCGCGGCGGCCCCGGAGCGCCGGCGGCTGTCGAGGCGCGGC
GAGCCGCAGCCATTGCCTTTTATGGTAATCGTGCGAGAGGGCGCAGGGACTTCCTTTGTCCCAAATCTGG
CGGAGCCGAAATCTGGGAGGCGCCGCCGCACCCCCTCTAGCGGGCGCGGGCGAAGCGGTGCGGCGCCGGC
AGGAAGGAAATGGGCGGGGAGGGCCTTCGTGCGTCGCCGCGCCGCCGTCCCCTTCTCCATCTCCAGCCTC
GGGGCTGCCGCAGGGGGACGGCTGCCTTCGGGGGGGACGGGGCAGGGCGGGGTTCGGCTTCTGGCGTGTG
ACCGGCGGCTCTAGAGCCTCTGCTAACCATGTTCATGCCTTCTTCTTTTTCCTACAGCTCCTGGGCAACG
TGCTGGTTGTTGTGCTGTCTCATCATTTTGGCAAAGAATTCCTCGAGGCCGCCACCATGGACTACAAAGA
CCATGACGGTGATTATAAAGATCATGACATCGATTACAAGGATGACGATGACAAGATGGCCCCCAAGAAG
AAGAGGAAGGTGGGCATTCACCGCGGGGTACCTATGGTGGACTTGAGGACACTCGGTTATTCGCAACAGC
AACAGGAGAAAATCAAGCCTAAGGTCAGGAGCACCGTCGCGCAACACCACGAGGCGCTTGTGGGGCATGG
CTTCACTCATGCGCATATTGTCGCGCTTTCACAGCACCCTGCGGCGCTTGGGACGGTGGCTGTCAAATAC
CAAGATATGATTGCGGCCCTGCCCGAAGCCACGCACGAGGCAATTGTAGGGGTCGGTAAACAGTGGTCGG
GAGCGCGAGCACTTGAGGCGCTGCTGACTGTGGCGGGTGAGCTTAGGGGGCCTCCGCTCCAGCTCGACAC
CGGGCAGCTGCTGAAGATCGCGAAGAGAGGGGGAGTAACAGCGGTAGAGGCAGTGCACGCCTGGCGCAAT
GCGCTCACCGGGGCCCCCTTGAACCTGCAGGATACGTTTATCAGTGATAAAGTGTCAAGCATGACAAAGT
TGCAGCCGAATACAGTGGTATCCTGCAGGTGCTCTGTCAGGACCACGGGCTTACGCCACAACAGGTGGTG
GCGATTGCATCTAACATTGGCGGACGCCCTGCCTTGGTGTCCATCGTAGCCCAATTGTCCAGGCCCGATC
CCGCGTTGGCTGCGTTAACGAATGACCATCTGGTGGCGTTGGCATGTCTTGGTGGACGACCCGCGCTCGA
TGCAGTCAAAAAGGGTCTGCCTCATGCTCCCGCATTGATCAAAAGAACCAACCGGCGGATTCCCGAGAGA
ACTTCCCATCGAGTCGCGGCTAGCCCCAAGAAGAAGAGAAAGGTGGAGGCCAGCGGTTCCGGACAGTGGA
GACGGCGGGCTCGCGCCGACGCGCTGGACGATTTCGATCTCGACATGCTGGGTTCTGATGCCCTCGATGA
CTTTGACCTGGATATGTTGGGAAGCGACGCATTGGATGACTTTGATCTGGACATGCTCGGCTCCGATGCT
CTGGACGATTTCGATCTCGATATGTTAGGGTCAGACGCACTGGATGATTTCGACCTTGATATGTTGGGAA
GCGATGCCCTTGATGATTTCGACCTGGACATGCTCGGCAGCGACGCCCTGGACGATTTCGATCTGGACAT
GCTGGGGTCCGATGCCTTGGATGATTTTGACTTGGATATGCTGGGGAGTGATGCCCTGGACGACTTTGAC
CTGGACATGCTGGGCTCCGATGCGCTCGATGACTTCGATTTGGATATGTTGATTAACTCTAGAGGCAGTG
GAGCCACTAACTTCTCCCTGTTGAAACAAGCAGGGGATGTCGAAGAGAATCCCGGGCCAATGGTGAGCAA
GGGCGAGGAGGATAACATGGCCATCATCAAGGAGTTCATGCGCTTCAAGGTGCACATGGAGGGCTCCGTG
AACGGCCACGAGTTCGAGATCGAGGGCGAGGGCGAGGGCCGCCCCTACGAGGGCACCCAGACCGCCAAGC
TGAAGGTGACCAAGGGTGGCCCCCTGCCCTTCGCCTGGGACATCCTGTCCCCTCAGTTCATGTACGGCTC
CAAGGCCTACGTGAAGCACCCCGCCGACATCCCCGACTACTTGAAGCTGTCCTTCCCCGAGGGCTTCAAG
TGGGAGCGCGTGATGAACTTCGAGGACGGCGGCGTGGTGACCGTGACCCAGGACTCCTCCCTGCAGGACG
GCGAGTTCATCTACAAGGTGAAGCTGCGCGGCACCAACTTCCCCTCCGACGGCCCCGTAATGCAGAAGAA
GACCATGGGCTGGGAGGCCTCCTCCGAGCGGATGTACCCCGAGGACGGCGCCCTGAAGGGCGAGATCAAG
CAGAGGCTGAAGCTGAAGGACGGCGGCCACTACGACGCTGAGGTCAAGACCACCTACAAGGCCAAGAAGC
CCGTGCAGCTGCCCGGCGCCTACAACGTCAACATCAAGTTGGACATCACCTCCCACAACGAGGACTACAC
CATCGTGGAACAGTACGAACGCGCCGAGGGCCGCCACTCCACCGGCGGCATGGACGAGCTGTACAAGTAA
CGCCCGCCCCACGACCCGCAGCGCCCGACCGAAAGGAGCGCACGACCCCATGCATCGATGATCTAGAGCT
CCGTCTCAAGCTGAGCTCGCTGATCAGCCTCGACTGTGCCTTCTAGTTGCCAGCCATCTGTTGTTTGCCC
CTCCCCCGTGCCTTCCTTGACCCTGGAAGGTGCCACTCCCACTGTCCTTTCCTAATAAAATGAGGAAATT
GCATCGCATTGTCTGAGTAGGTGTCATTCTATTCTGGGGGGTGGGGTGGGGCAGGACAGCAAGGGGGAGG
ATTGGGAAGACAATAGCAGGCATGCTGGGGATGCGGTGGGCTCTATGGCTTCTGAGGCGGAAAGAACCTG
CAGCCCAAGCTTGGCGTAATCATGGTCATAGCTGTTTCCTGTGTGAAATTGTTATCCGCTCACAATTCCA
CACAACATACGAGCCGGAAGCATAAAGTGTAAAGCCTGGGGTGCCTAATGAGTGAGCTAACTCACATTAA
TTGCGTTGCGCTCACTGCCCGCTTTCCAGTCGGGAAACCTGTCGTGCCAGCGGATCCGCATCTCAATTAG
TCAGCAACCATAGTCCCGCCCCTAACTCCGCCCATCCCGCCCCTAACTCCGCCCAGTTCCGCCCATTCTC
CGCCCCATGGCTGACTAATTTTTTTTATTTATGCAGAGGCCGAGGCCGCCTCGGCCTCTGAGCTATTCCA
GAAGTAGTGAGGAGGCTTTTTTGGAGGCCTAGGCTTTTGCAAAAAGCTAACTTGTTTATTGCAGCTTATA
ATGGTTACAAATAAAGCAATAGCATCACAAATTTCACAAATAAAGCATTTTTTTCACTGCATTCTAGTTG
TGGTTTGTCCAAACTCATCAATGTATCTTATCATGTCTGGATCCGCTGCATTAATGAATCGGCCAACGCG
CGGGGAGAGGCGGTTTGCGTATTGGGCGCTCTTCCGCTTCCTCGCTCACTGACTCGCTGCGCTCGGTCGT
TCGGCTGCGGCGAGCGGTATCAGCTCACTCAAAGGCGGTAATACGGTTATCCACAGAATCAGGGGATAAC
GCAGGAAAGAACATGTGAGCAAAAGGCCAGCAAAAGGCCAGGAACCGTAAAAAGGCCGCGTTGCTGGCGT
TTTTCCATAGGCTCCGCCCCCCTGACGAGCATCACAAAAATCGACGCTCAAGTCAGAGGTGGCGAAACCC
GACAGGACTATAAAGATACCAGGCGTTTCCCCCTGGAAGCTCCCTCGTGCGCTCTCCTGTTCCGACCCTG
CCGCTTACCGCATACCTGTCCGCCTTTCTCCCTTCGGGAAGCGTGGCGCTTTCTCAATGCTCACGCTGTA
GGTATCTCAGTTCGGTGTAGGTCGTTCGCTCCAAGCTGGGCTGTGTGCACGAACCCCCCGTTCAGCCCGA
CCGCTGCGCCTTATCCGGTAACTATCGTCTTGAGTCCAACCCGGTAAGACACGACTTATCGCCACTGGCA
GCAGCCACTGGTAACAGGATTAGCAGAGCGAGGTATGTAGGCGGTGCTACAGAGTTCTTGAAGTGGTGGC
CTAACTACGGCTACACTAGAAGGACAGTATTTGGTATCTGCGCTCTGCTGAAGCCAGTTACCTTCGGAAA
AAGAGTTGGTAGCTCTTGATCCGGCAAACAAACCACCGCTGGTAGCGGTGGTTTTTTTGTTTGCAAGCAG
CAGATTACGCGCAGAAAAAAAGGATCTCAAGAAGATCCTTTGATCTTTTCTACGGGGTCTGACGCTCAGT
GGAACGAAAACTCACGTTAAGGGATTTTGGTCATGAGATTATCAAAAAGGATCTTCACCTAGATCCTTTT
AAATTAAAAATGAAGTTTTAAATCAATCTAAAGTATATATGAGTAAACTTGGTCTGACAGTTACCAATGC
TTAATCAGTGAGGCACCTATCTCAGCGATCTGTCTATTTCGTTCATCCATAGTTGCCTGACTCCCCGTCG
TGTAGATAACTACGATACGGGAGGGCTTACCATCTGGCCCCAGTGCTGCAATGATACCGCGAGACCCACG
CTCACCGGCTCCAGATTTATCAGCAATAAACCAGCCAGCCGGAAGGGCCGAGCGCAGAAGTGGTCCTGCA
ACTTTATCCGCCTCCATCCAGTCTATTAATTGTTGCCGGGAAGCTAGAGTAAGTAGTTCGCCAGTTAATA
GTTTGCGCAACGTTGTTGCCATTGCTACAGGCATCGTGGTGTCACGCTCGTCGTTTGGTATGGCTTCATT
CAGCTCCGGTTCCCAACGATCAAGGCGAGTTACATGATCCCCCATGTTGTGCAAAAAAGCGGTTAGCTCC
TTCGGTCCTCCGATCGTTGTCAGAAGTAAGTTGGCCGCAGTGTTATCACTCATGGTTATGGCAGCACTGC
ATAATTCTCTTACTGTCATGCCATCCGTAAGATGCTTTTCTGTGACTGGTGAGTACTCAACCAAGTCATT
CTGAGAATAGTGTATGCGGCGACCGAGTTGCTCTTGCCCGGCGTCAATACGGGATAATACCGCGCCACAT
AGCAGAACTTTAAAAGTGCTCATCATTGGAAAACGTTCTTCGGGGCGAAAACTCTCAAGGATCTTACCGC
TGTTGAGATCCAGTTCGATGTAACCCACTCGTGCACCCAACTGATCTTCAGCATCTTTTACTTTCACCAG
CGTTTCTGGGTGAGCAAAAACAGGAAGGCAAAATGCCGCAAAAAAGGGAATAAGGGCGACACGGAAATGT
TGAATACTCATACTCTTCCTTTTTCAATGACCGCTTTGGAAAAACAAAGACTGTATTTCCTGGAAATTAA
TGTTTATTCAATAAACTGTGTATTCAGCTATATCACATAGTGGTGAGGCTGAAATGAGGCGGGAAGAGGC
GGTTGGGGCTTAATTATATCAATTTGGGTGGCCCCACAGCGCCTCCAAGGCGCCAGTCCTGTTTTGACAA
GTTGCCTCTGGAAGCCTCTACAATGCCTCTCTTCTTTTTCTCCAGAGTAAGCGGAGGCCAGGGGCCCCCG
GCCTCTGCTTAATACTAAAAAAAACAGCTGTTGTCATAGTAATGATTGGGTGGAAACATTCCAGGCCTGG
GTGGAGAGGCTTTTTGCTTCCTCTTGCAAAACCACACTGACATTCCAGGCCTGGGTGGAGAGGCTTTTTG
CTTCCTCTTGCAAAACCACACTGCCCTCTGGAGGGCAGTTGCCTAGCAACTAACTAAAAGAGGATGTCGC
ACGGCCAGCTGCGGTCAGTTAGTCACTTCCTGCTTAACTGACTTGACATTTTCTATTTTAAGAGTCGGGA
GGAAAATTACTGTGTTGGAGGCCCTCCGCCATCTTCTGAAGCTGAATCGAATTAACTTGTTTATTGCAGC
TTATAATGGTTACAAATAAAGCAATAGCATCACAAATTTCACAAATAAAGCATTTTTTTCACTGCATTCT
AGTTGTGGTTTGTCCAAACTCATCAATGTATCTTATCATGTCTGGATCTGATATCATCGTC
Features (pLannotate 1.2.2; 23 found; start..end, strand, type, name):
      1..380     +  enhancer       CMV enhancer: human cytomegalovirus immediate early enhancer
    383..658     +  promoter       chicken β-actin promoter: No description available
    659..1667    +  intron         chimeric intron: chimera between introns from chicken β-actin and rabbit β-globin
   1740..1805    +  CDS            3xFLAG: three tandem FLAG® epitope tags, followed by an enterokinase cleavage site
   1857..2267    +  CDS            avrXa10 (fragment): AVX10_XANOO - Experimental evidence at protein level: Swiss-Prot protein existence level 1. Avirulence protein. Induces the hypersensitive response (HR)in rice plants carrying the resistance gene Xa10. Activity depends on the presence of the core repeat domains; replacement with repeat domains from other proteins (AvrBs3 of X.euvesicatoria (AC P14727) or AvrXa7 of this organism) does not elicit the HR. Probably acts as a transcription factor in its host plant (rice) to induce plant resistance or disease. From Xanthomonas oryzae pv. oryzae.
   2301..2327    +  CDS            TetR (fragment): tetracycline resistance regulatory protein; tetR
   2420..2608    +  CDS            avrBs3 (fragment): AVRB3_XANEU - Experimental evidence at protein level: Swiss-Prot protein existence level 1. Avirulence protein. Acts as a transcription factor in C.annuum plants. In susceptible plants lacking the Bs3 resistance gene induces expression of a number of genes, including genes homologous to a family of auxin-induced genes, alpha-expansin genes, pectate lyase, anthocyanidin glucoside rhamnosyl transferase and at least one transcription factor, UPA20. Their expression leads to plant hypertrophy in mesophyll cells, probably mainly mediated by UPA20 (PubMed:17962565). In resistant plants induces the h
   2678..3061    +  CDS            VP160: 10 tandem repeats of the minimal activation domain of herpes simplex virus VP16 (Cheng et al., 2013)
   3140..3847    +  CDS            mCherry: mCherry is a basic (constitutively fluorescent) red fluorescent protein published in 2004, derived from Discosoma sp.. It is reported to be a very rapidly-maturing monomer with low acid sensitivity.
   3954..4178    +  polyA_signal   bGH poly(A) signal: bovine growth hormone polyadenylation signal
   4182..4198    +  promoter       SV40 promoter (fragment): SV40 enhancer and early promoter
   4249..4265    -  protein_bind   lac operator: The lac repressor binds to the lac operator to inhibit transcription in E. coli. This inhibition can be relieved by adding lactose or isopropyl-β-D-thiogalactopyranoside (IPTG). lac repressor encoded by lacI
   4273..4303    -  promoter       lac promoter: promoter for the E. coli lac operon
   4318..4339    -  protein_bind   CAP binding site: CAP binding activates transcription in the presence of cAMP. E. coli catabolite activator protein
   4352..4391    -  CDS            lacI (fragment): lac repressor; lacI; The lac repressor binds to the lac operator to inhibit transcription in E. coli. This inhibition can be relieved by adding lactose or isopropyl-β-D-thiogalactopyranoside (IPTG).
   4398..4420    +  promoter       SV40 promoter (fragment): SV40 enhancer and early promoter
   4444..4579    +  rep_origin     SV40 ori: SV40 origin of replication
   4599..4733    +  polyA_signal   SV40 poly(A) signal: SV40 polyadenylation signal
   4735..4789    -  CDS            lacI (fragment): lac repressor; lacI; The lac repressor binds to the lac operator to inhibit transcription in E. coli. This inhibition can be relieved by adding lactose or isopropyl-β-D-thiogalactopyranoside (IPTG).
   4972..5560    -  rep_origin     ori: high-copy-number ColE1/pMB1/pBR322/pUC origin of replication
   5731..6591    -  CDS            AmpR: β-lactamase; bla; confers resistance to ampicillin, carbenicillin, and related antibiotics
   6592..6608    -  promoter       AmpR promoter (fragment): bla
   7194..7328    +  polyA_signal   SV40 poly(A) signal: SV40 polyadenylation signal
