[The description below was written by a language model from this plasmid's Addgene catalogue record and pLannotate feature annotations shown in this document.]
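Description:
pTALE-STARVP160-A is an empty mammalian expression destination vector for building designer TALE transcriptional activators, derived from the pCAG-GFP-IRES-puro backbone and associated with an isothermal-assembly method for TAL effector construction (STAR). It is propagated in E. coli as a high-copy plasmid through a ColE1/pUC-type origin with ampicillin selection (AmpR, β-lactamase). An SV40 origin, SV40 polyadenylation signals and short remnants of lac and SV40 promoter sequence are also annotated in the backbone.

Expression is driven by the CAG arrangement: CMV immediate early enhancer, chicken β-actin promoter and a chimeric β-actin/β-globin intron, which together give strong constitutive transcription in mammalian cells. The downstream reading frame begins with a 3xFLAG epitope tag for detection, followed by a fragment matching the Xanthomonas TAL effector AvrXa10 and, after a gap, a fragment matching AvrBs3. These most likely represent the N- and C-terminal TALE scaffold regions that flank the site where a custom DNA-binding repeat array is inserted, since no repeat array or insert is recorded. A very short TetR-like match lies in the intervening region; the record does not state what this spacer is or how it is replaced during assembly. After the TALE C-terminal portion comes VP160, ten tandem copies of the minimal herpes simplex VP16 activation domain, then mCherry and a bGH polyadenylation signal. The catalogue lists the marker as 2A-mCherry, implying that red fluorescence is co-expressed from the same transcript via a self-cleaving peptide to identify transfected cells, although the 2A element is not itself annotated. No mammalian drug-resistance gene appears in the feature table. The meaning of the "A" suffix is not stated.
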