Addgene plasmid #87535: pTALE-STARVP160-A
Purpose: (Empty Backbone) Destination vector for TALE-VP160 construction
Depositing lab: Steve Pollard. Depositing organization: University of Edinburgh. Publication: STAR: a simple TAL effector assembly reaction using isothermal assembly. Gogolok S, Garcia-Diaz C, Pollard SM. Sci Rep. 2016 Sep 12;6:33209. doi: 10.1038/srep33209. PubMed 27615025.
Backbone
  Vector backbone: pCAG-GFP-IRES-puro
  Vector type: TALEN, Synthetic Biology ; TALE-TF (activator)
  Selectable markers: 2A-mCherry
Growth in bacteria
  Bacterial resistance: Ampicillin, 100 μg/mL
  Growth temperature: 37°C
  Growth strain: DH5alpha
  Copy number: High Copy
Gene/Insert
  Gene/Insert name: None
Terms and licenses: Academic/Nonprofit Terms; Industry Terms: Not Available to Industry
How to cite: pTALE-STARVP160-A was a gift from Steve Pollard (Addgene plasmid # 87535 ; http://n2t.net/addgene:87535 ; RRID:Addgene_87535)
