>Addgene plasmid #87535 | pTALE-STARVP160-A | depositor partial sequence | sequence record 170733 | Functional TALE-VP160-2A-mCherry domains incl. DBD insertion site
ATGGACTACAAAGACCATGACGGTGATTATAAAGATCATGACATCGATTACAAGGATGACGATGACAAGA
TGGCCCCCAAGAAGAAGAGGAAGGTGGGCATTCACCGCGGGGTACCTATGGTGGACTTGAGGACACTCGG
TTATTCGCAACAGCAACAGGAGAAAATCAAGCCTAAGGTCAGGAGCACCGTCGCGCAACACCACGAGGCG
CTTGTGGGGCATGGCTTCACTCATGCGCATATTGTCGCGCTTTCACAGCACCCTGCGGCGCTTGGGACGG
TGGCTGTCAAATACCAAGATATGATTGCGGCCCTGCCCGAAGCCACGCACGAGGCAATTGTAGGGGTCGG
TAAACAGTGGTCGGGAGCGCGAGCACTTGAGGCGCTGCTGACTGTGGCGGGTGAGCTTAGGGGGCCTCCG
CTCCAGCTCGACACCGGGCAGCTGCTGAAGATCGCGAAGAGAGGGGGAGTAACAGCGGTAGAGGCAGTGC
ACGCCTGGCGCAATGCGCTCACCGGGGCCCCCTTGAACCTGCAGGATACGTTTATCAGTGATAAAGTGTC
AAGCATGACAAAGTTGCAGCCGAATACAGTGGTATCCTGCAGGTGCTCTGTCAGGACCACGGGCTTACGC
CACAACAGGTGGTGGCGATTGCATCTAACATTGGCGGACGCCCTGCCTTGGTGTCCATCGTAGCCCAATT
GTCCAGGCCCGATCCCGCGTTGGCTGCGTTAACGAATGACCATCTGGTGGCGTTGGCATGTCTTGGTGGA
CGACCCGCGCTCGATGCAGTCAAAAAGGGTCTGCCTCATGCTCCCGCATTGATCAAAAGAACCAACCGGC
GGATTCCCGAGAGAACTTCCCATCGAGTCGCGGCTAGCCCCAAGAAGAAGAGAAAGGTGGAGGCCAGCGG
TTCCGGACAGTGGAGACGGCGGGCTCGCGCCGACGCGCTGGACGATTTCGATCTCGACATGCTGGGTTCT
GATGCCCTCGATGACTTTGACCTGGATATGTTGGGAAGCGACGCATTGGATGACTTTGATCTGGACATGC
TCGGCTCCGATGCTCTGGACGATTTCGATCTCGATATGTTAGGGTCAGACGCACTGGATGATTTCGACCT
TGATATGTTGGGAAGCGATGCCCTTGATGATTTCGACCTGGACATGCTCGGCAGCGACGCCCTGGACGAT
TTCGATCTGGACATGCTGGGGTCCGATGCCTTGGATGATTTTGACTTGGATATGCTGGGGAGTGATGCCC
TGGACGACTTTGACCTGGACATGCTGGGCTCCGATGCGCTCGATGACTTCGATTTGGATATGTTGATTAA
CTCTAGAGGCAGTGGAGCCACTAACTTCTCCCTGTTGAAACAAGCAGGGGATGTCGAAGAGAATCCCGGG
CCAATGGTGAGCAAGGGCGAGGAGGATAACATGGCCATCATCAAGGAGTTCATGCGCTTCAAGGTGCACA
TGGAGGGCTCCGTGAACGGCCACGAGTTCGAGATCGAGGGCGAGGGCGAGGGCCGCCCCTACGAGGGCAC
CCAGACCGCCAAGCTGAAGGTGACCAAGGGTGGCCCCCTGCCCTTCGCCTGGGACATCCTGTCCCCTCAG
TTCATGTACGGCTCCAAGGCCTACGTGAAGCACCCCGCCGACATCCCCGACTACTTGAAGCTGTCCTTCC
CCGAGGGCTTCAAGTGGGAGCGCGTGATGAACTTCGAGGACGGCGGCGTGGTGACCGTGACCCAGGACTC
CTCCCTGCAGGACGGCGAGTTCATCTACAAGGTGAAGCTGCGCGGCACCAACTTCCCCTCCGACGGCCCC
GTAATGCAGAAGAAGACCATGGGCTGGGAGGCCTCCTCCGAGCGGATGTACCCCGAGGACGGCGCCCTGA
AGGGCGAGATCAAGCAGAGGCTGAAGCTGAAGGACGGCGGCCACTACGACGCTGAGGTCAAGACCACCTA
CAAGGCCAAGAAGCCCGTGCAGCTGCCCGGCGCCTACAACGTCAACATCAAGTTGGACATCACCTCCCAC
AACGAGGACTACACCATCGTGGAACAGTACGAACGCGCCGAGGGCCGCCACTCCACCGGCGGCATGGACG
AGCTGTACAAGTAA
