>Addgene plasmid #87535 | pTALE-STARVP160-A | depositor partial sequence | sequence record 170734 | half repeat encoding NI
CTTACGCCACAACAGGTGGTGGCGATTGCATCTAACATTGGCGGACGCCCTGCCTTGGTG
