>Addgene plasmid #87535 | pTALE-STARVP160-A | addgene partial sequence | sequence record 174830 | Addgene Partial NGS Result
GCCTCGGGCCGGGGAGGGCTCGGGGGAGGGGCGCGGCGGCCCCCGGAGCGCCGGCGGCTGTCGAGGCGCG
GCGAGCCGCAGCCATTGCCTTTTATGGTAATCGTGCGAGAGGGCGCAGGGACTTCCTTTGTCCCAAATCT
GTGCGGAGCCGAAATCTGGGAGGCGCCGCCGCACCCCCTCTAGCGGGCGCGGGGCGAAGCGGTGCGGCGC
CGGCAGGAAGGAAATGGGCGGGGAGGGCCTTCGTGCGTCGCCGCGCCGCCGTCCCCTTCTCCCTCTCCAG
CCTCGGGGCTGTCCGCGGGGGGACGGCTGCCTTCGGGGGGGACGGGGCAGGGCGGGGTTCGGCTTCTGGC
GTGTGACCGGCGGCTCTAGAGCCTCTGCTAACCATGTTCATGCCTTCTTCTTTTTCCTACAGCTCCTGGG
CAACGTGCTGGTTATTGTGCTGTCTCATCATTTTGGCAAAGAATTCCTCGAGGCCGCCACCATGGACTAC
AAAGACCATGACGGTGATTATAAAGATCATGACATCGATTACAAGGATGACGATGACAAGATGGCCCCCA
AGAAGAAGAGGAAGGTGGGCATTCACCGCGGGGTACCTATGGTGGACTTGAGGACACTCGGTTATTCGCA
ACAGCAACAGGAGAAAATCAAGCCTAAGGTCAGGAGCACCGTCGCGCAACACCACGAGGCGCTTGTGGGG
CATGGCTTCACTCATGCGCATATTGTCGCGCTTTCACAGCACCCTGCGGCGCTTGGGACGGTGGCTGTCA
AATACCAAGATATGATTGCGGCCCTGCCCGAAGCCACGCACGAGGCAATTGTAGGGGTCGGTAAACAGTG
GTCGGGAGCGCGAGCACTTGAGGCGCTGCTGACTGTGGCGGGTGAGCTTAGGGGGCCTCCGCTCCAGCTC
GACACCGGGCAGCTGCTGAAGATCGCGAAGAGAGGGGGAGTAACAGCGGTAGAGGCAGTGCACGCCTGGC
GCAATGCGCTCACCGGGGCCCCCTTGAACCTGCAGGATACGTTTATCAGTGATAAAGTGTCAAGCATGAC
AAAGTTGCAGCCGAATACAGTGGTATCCTGCAGGTGCTCTGTCAGGACCACGGGCTTACGCCACAACAGG
TGGTGGCGATTGCATCTAACATTGGCGGACGCCCTGCCTTGGTGTCCATCGTAGCCCAATTGTCCAGGCC
CGATCCCGCGTTGGCTGCGTTAACGAATGACCATCTGGTGGCGTTGGCATGTCTTGGTGGACGACCCGCG
CTCGATGCAGTCAAAAAGGGTCTGCCTCATGCTCCCGCATTGATCAAAAGAACCAACCGGCGGATTCCCG
AGAGAACTTCCCATCGAGTCGCGGCTAGCCCCAAGAAGAAGAGAAAGGTGGAGGCCAGCGGTTCCGGACA
GTGGAGACGGCGGGCTCGCGCCGACGCGCTGGACGATTTCGATCTCGACATGCTGGGTTCTGATGCCCTC
GATGACTTTGACCTGGATATGTTGGGAAGCGACGCATTGGATGACTTTGATCTGGACATGCTCGGCTCCG
ATGCTCTGGACGATTTCGATCTCGATATGTTAGGGTCAGACGCACTGGATGATTTCGACCTTGATATGTT
GGGAAGCGATGCCCTTGATGATTTCGACCTGGACATGCTCGGCAGCGACGCCCTGGACGATTTCGATCTG
GACATGCTGGGGTCCGATGCCTTGGATGATTTTGACTTGGATATGCTGGGGAGTGATGCCCTGGACGACT
TTGACCTGGACATGCTGGGCTCCGATGCGCTCGATGACTTCGATTTGGATATGTTGATTAACTCTAGAGG
CAGTGGAGCCACTAACTTCTCCCTGTTGAAACAAGCAGGGGATGTCGAAGAGAATCCCGGGCCAATGGTG
AGCAAGGGCGAGGAGGATAACATGGCCATCATCAAGGAGTTCATGCGCTTCAAGGTGCACATGGAGGGCT
CCGTGAACGGCCACGAGTTCGAGATCGAGGGCGAGGGCGAGGGCCGCCCCTACGAGGGCACCCAGACCGC
CAAGCTGAAGGTGACCAAGGGTGGCCCCCTGCCCTTCGCCTGGGACATCCTGTCCCCTCAGTTCATGTAC
GGCTCCAAGGCCTACGTGAAGCACCCCGCCGACATCCCCGACTACTTGAAGCTGTCCTTCCCCGAGGGCT
TCAAGTGGGAGCGCGTGATGAACTTCGAGGACGGCGGCGTGGTGACCGTGACCCAGGACTCCTCCCTGCA
GGACGGCGAGTTCATCTACAAGGTGAAGCTGCGCGGCACCAACTTCCCCTCCGACGGCCCCGTAATGCAG
AAGAAGACCATGGGCTGGGAGGCCTCCTCCGAGCGGATGTACCCCGAGGACGGCGCCCTGAAGGGCGAGA
TCAAGCAGAGGCTGAAGCTGAAGGACGGCGGCCACTACGACGCTGAGGTCAAGACCACCTACAAGGCCAA
GAAGCCCGTGCAGCTGCCCGGCGCCTACAACGTCAACATCAAGTTGGACATCACCTCCCACAACGAGGAC
TACACCATCGTGGAACAGTACGAACGCGCCGAGGGCCGCCACTCCACCGGCGGCATGGACGAGCTGTACA
AGTAACGCCCGCCCCACGACCCGCAGCGCCCGACCGAAAGGAGCGCACGACCCCATGCATCGATGATCTA
GAGCTCCGTCTCAAGCTGAGCTCGCTGATCAGCCTCGACTGTGCCTTCTAGTTGCCAGCCATCTGTTGTT
TGCCCCTCCCCCGTGCCTTCCTTGACCCTGGAAGGTGCCACTCCCACTGTCCTTTCCTAATAAAATGAGG
AAATTGCATCGCATTGTCTGAGTAGGTGTCATTCTATTCTGGGGGGTGGGGTGGGGCAGGACAGCAAGGG
GGAGGATTGGGAAGACAATAGCAGGCATGCTGGGGATGCGGTGGGCTCTATGGCTTCTGAGGCGGAAAGA
ACCTGCAGCCCAAGCTTGGCGTAATCATGGTCATAGCTGTTTCCTGTGTGAAATTGTTATCCGCTCACAA
TTCCACACAACATACGAGCCGGAAGCATAAAGTGTAAAGCCTGGGGTGCCTAATGAGTGAGCTAACTCAC
ATTAATTGCGTTGCGCTCACTGCCCGCTTTCCAGTCGGGAAACCTGTCGTGCCAGCGGATCCGCATCTCA
ATTAGTCAGCAACCATAGTCCCGCCCCTAACTCCGCCCATCCCGCCCCTAACTCCGCCCAGTTCCGCCCA
TTCTCCGCCCCATGGCTGACTAATTTTTTTTATTTATGCAGAGGCCGAGGCCGCCTCGGCCTCTGAGCTA
TTCCAGAAGTAGTGAGGAGGCTTTTTTGGAGGCCTAGGCTTTTGCAAAAAGCTAACTTGTTTATTGCAGC
TTATAATGGTTACAAATAAAGCAATAGCATCACAAATTTCACAAATAAAGCATTTTTTTCACTGCATTCT
AGTTGTGGTTTGTCCAAACTCATCAATGTATCTTATCATGTCTGGATCCGCTGCATTAATGAATCGGCCA
ACGCGCGGGGAGAGGCGGTTTGCGTATTGGGCGCTCTTCCGCTTCCTCGCTCACTGACTCGCTGCGCTCG
GTCGTTCGGCTGCGGCGAGCGGTATCAGCTCACTCAAAGGCGGTAATACGGTTATCCACAGAATCAGGGG
ATAACGCAGGAAAGAACATGTGAGCAAAAGGCCAGCAAAAGGCCAGGAACCGTAAAAAGGCCGCGTTGCT
GGCGTTTTTCCATAGGCTCCGCCCCCCTGACGAGCATCACAAAAATCGACGCTCAAGTCAGAGGTGGCGA
AACCCGACAGGACTATAAAGATACCAGGCGTTTCCCCCTGGAAGCTCCCTCGTGCGCTCTCCTGTTCCGA
CCCTGCCGCTTACCGCATACCTGTCCGCCTTTCTCCCTTCGGGAAGCGTGGCGCTTTCTCATAGCTCACG
CTGTAGGTATCTCAGTTCGGTGTAGGTCGTTCGCTCCAAGCTGGGCTGTGTGCACGAACCCCCCGTTCAG
CCCGACCGCTGCGCCTTATCCGGTAACTATCGTCTTGAGTCCAACCCGGTAAGACACGACTTATCGCCAC
TGGCAGCAGCCACTGGTAACAGGATTAGCAGAGCGAGGTATGTAGGCGGTGCTACAGAGTTCTTGAAGTG
GTGGCCTAACTACGGCTACACTAGAAGAACAGTATTTGGTATCTGCGCTCTGCTGAAGCCAGTTACCTTC
GGAAAAAGAGTTGGTAGCTCTTGATCCGGCAAACAAACCACCGCTGGTAGCGGTGGTTTTTTTGTTTGCA
AGCAGCAGATTACGCGCAGAAAAAAAGGATCTCAAGAAGATCCTTTGATCTTTTCTACGGGGTCTGACGC
TCAGTGGAACGAAAACTCACGTTAAGGGATTTTGGTCATGAGATTATCAAAAAGGATCTTCACCTAGATC
CTTTTAAATTAAAAATGAAGTTTTAAATCAATCTAAAGTATATATGAGTAAACTTGGTCTGACAGTTACC
AATGCTTAATCAGTGAGGCACCTATCTCAGCGATCTGTCTATTTCGTTCATCCATAGTTGCCTGACTCCC
CGTCGTGTAGATAACTACGATACGGGAGGGCTTACCATCTGGCCCCAGTGCTGCAATGATACCGCGAGAC
CCACGCTCACCGGCTCCAGATTTATCAGCAATAAACCAGCCAGCCGGAAGGGCCGAGCGCAGAAGTGGTC
CTGCAACTTTATCCGCCTCCATCCAGTCTATTAATTGTTGCCGGGAAGCTAGAGTAAGTAGTTCGCCAGT
TAATAGTTTGCGCAACGTTGTTGCCATTGCTACAGGCATCGTGGTGTCACGCTCGTCGTTTGGTATGGCT
TCATTCAGCTCCGGTTCCCAACGATCAAGGCGAGTTACATGATCCCCCATGTTGTGCAAAAAAGCGGTTA
GCTCCTTCGGTCCTCCGATCGTTGTCAGAAGTAAGTTGGCCGCAGTGTTATCACTCATGGTTATGGCAGC
ACTGCATAATTCTCTTACTGTCATGCCATCCGTAAGATGCTTTTCTGTGACTGGTGAGTACTCAACCAAG
TCATTCTGAGAATAGTGTATGCGGCGACCGAGTTGCTCTTGCCCGGCGTCAATACGGGATAATACCGCGC
CACATAGCAGAACTTTAAAAGTGCTCATCATTGGAAAACGTTCTTCGGGGCGAAAACTCTCAAGGATCTT
ACCGCTGTTGAGATCCAGTTCGATGTAACCCACTCGTGCACCCAACTGATCTTCAGCATCTTTTACTTTC
ACCAGCGTTTCTGGGTGAGCAAAAACAGGAAGGCAAAATGCCGCAAAAAAGGGAATAAGGGCGACACGGA
AATGTTGAATACTCATACTCTTCCTTTTTCAATGACCGCTTTGGAAAAACAAAGACTGTATTTCCTGGAA
ATTAATGTTTATTCAATAAACTGTGTATTCAGCTATATTCACATAGTGGTGAGGCTGAAATGAGGCGGGA
AGAGGCGGTTGGGGCTTAATTATATCAATTTGGGTGGCCCCACAGCGCCTCCAAGGCGCCAGTCCTGTTT
TGACAAGTTGCCTCTGGAAGCCTCTCTTCTTTTTCTCCAGAGTAAGCGGAGGCCAGGGGCCCCCGGCCTC
TGCTTAATACTAAAAAAAACAGCTGTTGTCATAGTAATGATTGGGTGGAAACATTCCAGGCCTGGGTGGA
GAGGCTTTTTGCTTCCTCTTGCAAAACCACACTGACATTCCAGGCCTGGGTGGAGAGGCTTTTTGCTTCC
TCTTGCAAAACCACACTGCCCTCTGGAGGGCAGTTGCCTAGCAACTAATTAAAAGAGGATGTCGCACGGC
CAGCTGCGGTCAGTTAGTCACTTCCTGCTTAACTGACTTGACATTTTCTATTTTAAGAGTCGGGAGGAAA
ATTACTGTGTTGGAGGCCCTCCGCCATCTTCTGAAGCTGAATCGAATTAACTTGTTTATTGCAGCTTATA
ATGGTTACAAATAAAGCAATAGCATCACAAATTTCACAAATAAAGCATTTTTTTCACTGCATTCTAGTTG
TGGTTTGTCCAAACTCATCAATGTATCTTATCATGTCTGGATCTGATATCATCGTC
